>Addgene plasmid #118842 | MiniCoopR U6:gRNA cdkn2a, mitfa:Cas9 | addgene full sequence | sequence record 229406 | Addgene NGS Result
CACTTTTCGGGGAAATGTGCGCGGAACCCCTATTTGTTTATTTTTCTAAATACATTCAAATATGTATCCG
CTCATGAGACAATAACCCTGATAAATGCTTCAATAATATTGAAAAAGGAAGAGTATGAGTATTCAACATT
TCCGTGTCGCCCTTATTCCCTTTTTTGCGGCATTTTGCCTTCCTGTTTTTGCTCACCCAGAAACGCTGGT
GAAAGTAAAAGATGCTGAAGATCAGTTGGGTGCACGAGTGGGTTACATCGAACTGGATCTCAACAGCGGT
AAGATCCTTGAGAGTTTTCGCCCCGAAGAACGTTTTCCAATGATGAGCACTTTTAAAGTTCTGCTATGTG
GCGCGGTATTATCCCGTATTGACGCCGGGCAAGAGCAACTCGGTCGCCGCATACACTATTCTCAGAATGA
CTTGGTTGAGTACTCACCAGTCACAGAAAAGCATCTTACGGATGGCATGACAGTAAGAGAATTATGCAGT
GCTGCCATAACCATGAGTGATAACACTGCGGCCAACTTACTTCTGACAACGATCGGAGGACCGAAGGAGC
TAACCGCTTTTTTGCACAACATGGGGGATCATGTAACTCGCCTTGATCGTTGGGAACCGGAGCTGAATGA
AGCCATACCAAACGACGAGCGTGACACCACGATGCCTGTAGCAATGGCAACAACGTTGCGCAAACTATTA
ACTGGCGAACTACTTACTCTAGCTTCCCGGCAACAATTAATAGACTGGATGGAGGCGGATAAAGTTGCAG
GACCACTTCTGCGCTCGGCCCTTCCGGCTGGCTGGTTTATTGCTGATAAATCTGGAGCCGGTGAGCGTGG
GTCTCGCGGTATCATTGCAGCACTGGGGCCAGATGGTAAGCCCTCCCGTATCGTAGTTATCTACACGACG
GGGAGTCAGGCAACTATGGATGAACGAAATAGACAGATCGCTGAGATAGGTGCCTCACTGATTAAGCATT
GGTAACTGTCAGACCAAGTTTACTCATATATACTTTAGATTGATTTAAAACTTCATTTTTAATTTAAAAG
GATCTAGGTGAAGATCCTTTTTGATAATCTCATGACCAAAATGCCTTAACGTGAGTTTTCGTTCCACTGA
GCGTCAGACCCCGTAGAAAAGATCAAAGGATCTTCTTGAGATCCTTTTTTTCTGCGCGTAATCTGCTGCT
TGCAAACAAAAAAACCACCGCTACCAGCGGTGGTTTGTTTGCCGGATCAAGAGCTACCAACTCTTTTTCC
GAAGGTAACTGGCTTCAGCAGAGCGCAGATACCAAATACTGTTCTTCTAGTGTAGCCGTAGTTAGGCCAC
CACTTCAAGAACTCTGTAGCACCGCCTACATACCTCGCTCTGCTAATCCTGTTACCAGTGGCTGCTGCCA
GTGGCGATAAGTCGTGTCTTACCGGGTTGGACTCAAGACGATAGTTACCGGATAAGGCGCAGCGGTCGGG
CTGAACGGGGGGTTCGTGCACACAGCCCAGCTTGGAGCGAACGACCTACACCGAACTGAGATACCTACAG
CGTGAGCTATGAGAAAGCGCCACGCTTCCCGAAGGGAGAAAGGCGGACAGGTATCCGGTAAGCGGCAGGG
TCGGAACAGGAGAGCGCACGAGGGAGCTTCCAGGGGGAAACGCCTGGTATCTTTATAGTCCTGTCGGGTT
TCGCCACCTCTGACTTGAGCGTCGATTTTTGTGATGCTCGTCAGGGGGGCGGAGCCTATGGAAAAACGCC
AGCAACGCGGCCTTTTTACGGTTCCTGGCCTTTTGCTGGCCTTTTGCTCACATGTTCTTTCCTGCGTTAT
CCCCTGATTCTGTGGATAACCGTATTACCGCCTTTGAGTGAGCTGATACCGCTCGCCGCAGCCGAACGAC
CGAGCGCAGCGAGTCAGTGAGCGAGGAAGCGGAAGAGCGCCCAATACGCAAACCGCCTCTCCCCGCGCGT
TGGCCGATTCATTAATGCAGCTGGCACGACAGGTTTCCCGACTGGAAAGCGGGCAGTGAGCGCAACGCAA
TTAATGTGAGTTAGCTCACTCATTAGGCACCCCAGGCTTTACACTTTATGCTTCCGGCTCGTATGTTGTG
TGGAATTGTGAGCGGATAACAATTTCACACAGGAAACAGCTATGACCATGATTACGCCAAGCGCGCAATT
AACCCTCACTAAAGGGAACAAAAGCTGGAGCTCCACCGCGGTGGCGGCCGCTCTAGAACTAGTGGATCTG
CTGGGCTTGCTGAAGGTAGGGGGTCAAGAACCAGAGGTGTAAAGTACTTGAGTAATTTTACTTGATTACT
GTACTTAAGTATTATTTTTGGGGATTTTTACTTTACTTGAGTACAATTAAAAATCAATACTTTTACTTTT
ACTTAATTACATTTTTTTAGAAAAAAAAGTACTTTTTACTCCTTACAATTTTATTTACAGTCAAAAAGTA
CTTATTTTTTGGAGATCACTTCATTCTATTTTCCCTTGCTATTACCAAACCAATTGAATTGCGCTGATGC
CCAGTTTAATTTAAATGTTATTTATTCTGCCTATGAAAATCGTTTTCACATTATATGAAATTGGTCAGAC
ATGTTCATTGGTCCTTTGGAAGTGACGTCATGTCACATCTATTACCACAATGCACAGCACCTTGACCTGG
AAATTAGGGAAATTATAACAGTCAATCAGTGGAAGAAAATGGAGGAAGTATGTGATTCATCAGCAGCTGC
GAGCAGCACAGTCCAAAATCAGCCACAGGATCAAGAGCACCCGTGGCCGTATCTTCGCAGATCTCGAATA
AGAGATTGCTACGGAGAGATATTCTGCTGATTAGGAGCTTGTCTATGCTAATTTGGTTTTGTTCAATTCA
CCTATGTCGCAAGTTTTTGGACTGTAGGAGAAAACCGGAGAACCCAGGGGATATCCACATGAGCACGAGG
ACAACATGTAAACTCCACACAGAACCATGGACTGGCCTGTTAGAGACTTGGACCAGTGACGTTCTTGCTT
TGAGGCAACAGTGCTAACAACTGGGCTGCTGTGCCGCTCTTTCGAGGAAATGAAAGGAACTCTGGCGGCC
TATGATGAGTTAGGAATTGTCTGATTGGTGAATCATACATAGGCTAATGTGGGACCAGCTGTAGTCAGTC
ATAAGCACGTGATTCTCTCGAAATTAGTTTATAAATAAACTTCACTAAACTCCAACCGTTCATTCTGTTT
TAGATGTTGCCTTTAAACTTGCCTTAAGATGTTAATAAAGTTGCTTTTTGGTTGTTGACAAAGCTAGGCA
TAGGACGATAACCGTTTTCAAGGTATACCCCGGTTTGAAAAAGTCAAGGGTTTAAAACCACCAATATTTT
CTGCTATACCGTTCCTAAGGTATATTTAAGATTTTTTATTTATTTTTTATTTTTTTGTTTTTTAGGACAA
CAGCATTTTCAGCAGAAAAGAGATACAAAAATGCTTTTTAAATTGTAAAGAAATCTGTTTTTGAAACTAA
TGAAGACAGCAGAAGTCGATCATTCATTGAAATTATTAAGCTTGACATGTTTTCTGTTCCAAAATATTTT
TTCAATGTTTCTCAAAATAAAATATATTATGTTTAAAGTTTTTGTTTTTTACTAAGACATTAAAAAAAAT
AATATATTTTAGAGTGGCAATCACAATACCATCAAACTGTGATATTTTTATCAAAGGTTATCATACCATC
AGAATCTTATACCCCATGCCTAGACACAGCTGTTCTCTCTATCTCTCTATGTTAATGCAGTTTCCACTCC
ATTGACGAGATGGTTCTCTGTACCACATACTCATCCCCATTTTACAATAGCTACATTTGCTCAAGATGTA
GTCAACTCAAACAATGCAGAGACAACAAACTGTTGACTTATCTTTTCTATCGTAATTCAGCCCTTTTGGG
AAATGAGCATCAACACACAATTTAGAGTGGAAGTTGGGTTAAGGCAGACTCATTTTTTACACATTACAAC
CAGTGATTATGTCAATTATTATTTAAAAAAAATTCAGTACAGTATATGCACATGCTACTTTGTTTATGAT
TGTTAGCTTTTTTAACTACAGTTCATTTCTATGCTTTCTGTGCAAATGCACAACAGTTACTGATTTACTC
TGATGATAATTGTGCCAGTACATCCAACAACAACAAAAAAAAAAAAAAGACTTACAATCAAGCCCCAAAG
TGTTCATACGTCTGGCAAATTCTGACTTAAAGTTACTTTTATTCAACCAGCTAGTTTTTTTTTGACTGTA
AATGACACGTAAGATAATAAGATGATGTACATGAGGCATCATTGTAGAAAAAAAAATGAATATGAATCTG
AATATGAACTGTACGTCTGTGATTTTGTTTGTGCGCACTTACATACGTGTGCACAATATTTCAACTCTTA
AGAAAAAAATGCAATTACCAAAGGCCCATCAGACAACAAAGTTCTCTTTCCTATCTTTTGCTCTTCAACA
TTTCAGAGATAACTCCATCTTAAACTGTCTTGTTTTTAGACCAACAGTGCTAGTGATTGTATGCCGGATG
CTGAGAACAAACAATGTTTTATGCAGGATGAGTGGAACTAAAGATGAAACGTTAGTTAGCCGTAAGCCAG
TTTCAGTTTAGACACTAGTAACCCATCGTCTCAAAGAGGCTTTTGTCGAATCGGACCGGTGACGTCAAAT
GAACTTTATAAAGGCATAAATTCATCGTTTGGGTAAAAAAAACAATATGAGAAGAGCAATCCCCTCCCAC
CCCCTTAAATACATTTTGTGTCTTTTCTTTGGCATTGACATCTTCAGCTGGCCAAGACGACTGGTCAGTT
CTTGCACATCACCTAAATTCACAAAGGGAATACTTTTTTGAAGCTAACACATAGTTGAACATGTTGGAGA
TGCTCGAGTACAGTCACTACCAGGTTCAGACCCACCTGGAAACCCCCTCGAAGTACCACATCCAGCAGAG
CCAGAGGCAGCAGGTGAAGCACTACCTGTCCAGTGCACTGGGAGCCAAGCTGAGCCCACAGGCCAGCACA
GGGCCCGGCCCCAGCCAGCCCGCCGAGCACGGCATGACCCCGGGACCCGGAGCCAGCGCTCCCAACAGCC
CTATGGCCCTTCTCACCCTCAACTGTGAGAAAGAGATGGACGATGTAATTGAAGACATTATAAGTTTGGA
ATCAAGCTACAGTGATGACATTCTTGGGTTCATGGATGCAGGACTTCAAATGACAAACACGATTCCAGTT
TCAGCAAACCTGCTGGACATGTACAGCAATCATGCTCTTCCTCCAGCTGGAGTTTCCATCAGTAACTCCT
GCCCCTCAAGCCTGCCGGCCGTCAAAAGGGAATTATCCGTTACTCCATCTCCGGGCATGATGCACATAAT
GGACAAAGCTGGACCATGTGGCAAGTTTGACTCTTATCAAAGACCTGATGGCTTTCCAGTAGAAGCAGAA
GTCAGAGCCCTGGCAAAAGAGAGACAAAAGAAGGACAACCACAACCTCATTGAACGAAGAAGGCGGTTTA
ATATCAATGACAGAATTAAGGAGCTGGGGACTTTAATTCCCAAGTCAAATGATCCAGACATGAGGTGGAA
TAAAGGCACCATCCTGAAAGCATCAGTGGATTACATTAGGAAATTGCAGAAAGAGCAGCAGAAAGCAAAA
GAGCTGGAAAACAGACAGAAGAGACTAGAACACGCAAACAGACATCTCCTGCTCCGTATTCAGGAACTTG
AAATGCAAGCCCGTGCTCATGGACTCACCGTTGTAGCTTCTTCCAGCCTTTATTCCGCTGAGTTAGTGGC
TCGAGCAATCAAACAAGAGCCTGGGATGGGGGACTGCACATCCAATTTGTACCCACACCTTCCCAGTCCT
GACATGTCCCGTCCTACCACTCTGGACCTCAACAACGGCACCATCAGCTACAATGACAGTCCCACGGAGG
ACGGCGAGCCGGGGGTCTACGACAGCCCAAACAAGGCCTCCACCAAGCTGGAGGACATGCTTATGGACAA
CACCCTGTCTCCGGTGGGCAGCAGCGACCCGCTGTTGTCCTCCGGATCCCCAGTACCTTCCAACAGTAGC
GGCAGCAGCAGTATGGACGAACATGACAATGGCTGTTAGCAATGCCAACTAAATTTCATGAACCAAAGTT
AGACAATTAGATTTGTGTGTGTGTGTGTCTTGTAAGTACCAGTGTTACATCCAGATCATGAAGAGCGCAA
TTTCGTAAAGTATTAATCTTGTATTTCAGAATATTTAGTGTGCTTGTGTATATATTTTTTCATTTATCAT
GTCAGAGTCTAGTCAAGAATGAAATCGTGTAAACAATTAGTTGATTTTTGAAGGATTCTCGCGGATGATA
TAAAGAGTAGCTTGAATAAAAACTGTTGAGGTGTCTTTTATTTGCAGGCTTGGCTTATTGTTGTCCTCAA
ATGCAGCTCCATTTCTTGGGGTGTACATCTTGCAAGGGTGGAGGACATGTCTAGGCATGTACAACTGGAT
TCACTTTCATTCAGTCATTCATTTTCTTTTTGGCTTAGCCCCTTTATTAATCAGGGGTTGCCACAGTTGA
ATGAACTGCCAACTTATGCCAACAAACAAATCCAGCGGATGCCCTTGCAGCTGCAACCCATCACTGGGAA
ACACCCACCACAGTACCATTCACTTTAGACAATTTAGCTTACCCAATTCACCTATAGCGCATGTCTTTGG
GCTGTAGGTGAAACTGGAGCACCCGGAGGAAACCCACACGAACATGGGGAGAACATGCAAACTCCACACA
GAAATGACCCAACCAAGTCTCGAACCAGCGACCTTCTTGCTGTAAGGCGACAATGCTACCCACTGCACCA
CCACGATGCCCTGGAAAAACTTTTTACATTGTTATTTAACATTAAGTCCAAAAGTATTTCTGCAGTATTT
CTGAAATTTGTTTTATTTTCTAGTGGAAGAGCTGTGATGCAAGTTCTCCATAATAATTAGAAAAAAAATG
CCCAAATTGCTTTGATTTTAGGGATAGTTCACCCAAAAATGAATTTTTTTTTATTAATTAATCATCCTCA
TGTCGTTCCAATTCCCTGAGACCTTTGTTCATCTTTAAAACACAAAAAATGATATTTTGGATACAATCTG
AGATCTGATCTAGAGGATCATAATCAGCCATACCACATTTGTAGAGGTTTTACTTGCTTTAAAAAACCTC
CCACACCTCCCCCTGAACCTGAAACATAAAATGAATGCAATTGTTGTTGTTAACTTGTTTATTGCAGCTT
ATAATGGTTACAAATAAAGCAATAGCATCACAAATTTCACAAATAAAGCATTTTTTTCACTGCATTCTAG
TTGTGGTTTGTCCAAACTCATCAATGTATCTTATCATGTCTGGATCATCATCGATGCGTCTTTTGTTCTG
GTCATCAAGGAGGGGGGAATGTTCTGCGCATGCCTGTGGGGGAGGGAGAAGGACACGTCACTGAAAACGT
CCCTGCATCACACCGAGACACCCAATCACTCAAGCCGAGACCAGATAATTTTGCATATGCTTTACAGTTT
GAAAAATACCACGGTAAACCCTCACACAAACTCTGGATTTGAGATCTTTCAGGTTTTATCAGTTTGCAGG
TTTATGTCACCATGATATAGGGTCAGACTTGATCTAAGGGAGCTGAATAAGTGGTTTAGTCACTCACCAC
CTCCCAAAAACATACCCAGAAGTCCCTGGTATATATAGCTCTCCCTCCAGCTCTTGGTTCGTTCTGGCAG
CGTCGTGCAGGTTTTAGAGCTAGAAATAGCAAGTTAAAATAAGGCTAGTCCGTTATCAACTTGAAAAAGT
GGCACCGAGTCGGTGCTTTTTTGGTACCGTAAAACGACGGCCAGTGAATTATCAACTATGTATAATAAAG
TTGGAAAAAACCTCCCACACCTCCCCCTGAACCTGAAACATAAAATGAATGCAATTGTTGTTGTTAACTT
GTTTATTGCAGCTTATAATGGTTACAAATAAAGCAATAGCATCACAAATTTCACAAATAAAGCATTTTTT
TCACTGCATTCTAGTTGTGGTTTGTCCAAACTCATCAATGTATCTTATCATGTCTGGATCCCCCACTTTG
TACAAGAAAGCTGGGTGCTATGACCATGATTACGCCAAGCGCGCAATTAACCCTCACTAAAGGGAACAAA
AGCTGGAGCTCCACCGCGGTGGCGGCCGCTCTAGATTCCGCGGTCACACCTTTCTCTTCTTCTTAGGAGA
TCTCACCGGTGAGTCGCCACCCAGCTGAGACAGGTCAATCCTTGTTTCGTACAGGCCGGTAATACTCTGA
TGGATCAGTGTAGCGTCCAGCACCTCCTTAGTGGAGGTGTACCTCTTTCTATCGATTGTAGTGTCGAAGT
ACTTGAAAGCTGCAGGTGCGCCCAGGTTTGTCAGAGTGAACAGATGAATGATATTTTCGGCCTGCTCCCT
GATGGGCTTATCTCTGTGTTTGTTGTAAGCAGACAGGACCTTATCCAGATTTGCGTCGGCCAGGATCACT
CTTTTAGAGAACTCGCTAATCTGTTCAATGATCTCGTCCAGATAATGCTTGTGCTGCTCCACAAACAGCT
GTTTCTGTTCGTTATCCTCTGGAGATCCTTTCAGCTTCTCGTAGTGGCTTGCCAGATACAGGAAGTTCAC
GTACTTAGAAGGCAGGGCCAGTTCATTGCCTTTCTGCAGCTCTCCAGCGCTTGCCAGCATGCGTTTCCTG
CCGTTTTCCAGCTCAAACAGACTGTACTTGGGCAGTTTAATGATCAGGTCTTTCTTCACTTCCTTATAAC
CTTTGGCCTCCAGAAAATCGATTGGGTTCTTCTCGAAAGAGCTTCTCTCCATAATTGTGATACCCAGCAG
CTCCTTGACAGATTTCAGTTTCTTGCTTTTGCCCTTCTCCACCTTAGCGACCACCAGGACGGAGTATGCC
ACAGTGGGAGAGTCAAAGCCTCCATACTTCTTAGGGTCCCAGTCTTTCTTTCTAGCGATCAGCTTATCAG
AGTTGCGTTTTGGCAGAATACTTTCTTTTGAGAAACCGCCTGTCTGCACCTCAGTTTTCTTGACGATATT
CACTTGAGGCATGCTCAGGACCTTCCTCACGGTTGCAAAATCTCTGCCTTTGTCCCACACGATTTCGCCT
GTCTCTCCGTTTGTCTCAATCAGGGGCCTTTTGCGGATTTCTCCATTGGCCAGGGTGATCTCTGTCTTAA
AGAAATTCATGATGTTTGAGTAAAAGAAATACTTGGCAGTAGCTTTTCCAATTTCCTGCTCGGACTTGGC
GATCATTTTTCTGACATCGTACACCTTATAGTCTCCGTACACGAATTCGCTCTCCAGTTTTGGGTATTTC
TTGATCAGTGCGGTACCGACCACGGCGTTCAGGTATGCGTCATGGGCATGGTGATAATTGTTAATCTCGC
GGACCTTATAAAACTGGAAATCTTTCCTAAAGTCGCTGACCAGTTTACTCTTCAGGGTAATGACCTTCAC
TTCTCTGATCAGTTTGTCATTCTCATCGTACTTTGTGTTCATGCGACTATCCAGAATCTGTGCGACGTGT
TTAGTGATCTGGCGTGTTTCCACCAGCTGCCTCTTGATGAATCCAGCTTTGTCCAGTTCTGACAGTCCAC
CGCGCTCTGCTTTTGTCAGGTTATCAAACTTCCTCTGAGTGATCAGTTTGGCATTCAGCAGCTGTCTCCA
GTAGTTCTTCATTTTCTTGACCACTTCCTCACTAGGGACATTATCTGATTTTCCTCTGTTTTTGTCGGAC
CTGGTCAGCACCTTGTTGTCAATGCTGTCATCTTTGATGAAACTCTGGGGGACGATATGATCCACGTCGT
AATCAGACAGCCTGTTAATATCCAGCTCCTGGTCCACGTACATATCTCTTCCATTCTGCAGATAGTACAG
ATACAGCTTCTCATTCTGCAGCTGTGTGTTTTCCACTGGGTGCTCTTTCAGGATCTGGCTACCCAGCTCC
TTAATGCCTTCCTCGATTCTTTTCATCCTCTCTCTACTGTTCTTCTGACCCTTCTGGGTTGTCTGATTTT
CGCGAGCCATCTCAATCACGATGTTTTCGGGCTTATGGCCCATGACTTTCACCAGCTCATCGACGATTTT
CACTGTCTGCAGAATGCCTTTCTTGATGGCTGGGCTTCCAGCCAGGTTTGCAATCTGCTCATGCAGGGAG
TGGCCCTGTCCAGACACCTGAGCCTTCTGGATGTCCTCTTTGAAGGTCAGACTGTCATCGTGAATCAGCT
GCATAAAATTGCGGTTGGCGAAGCCATCACTTTTCAGAAAGTCCAGGATTGTCTTTCCTGACTGTTTATC
CCTAATGCCGTTGATCAGCTTCCTGCTCAGTCTACCCCAGCCAGTGTAGCGCCTTCTCTTCAGCTGTTTC
ATCACCTTGTCATCGAACAGATGAGCATAGGTTTTCAGTCTTTCCTCGATCATTCCTCTGTCCTCAAACA
GGGTCAGTGTCAGCACAATGTCTTCCAGGATATCCTCATTTTCCTCGTTGTCCAGGAAGTCTTTATCCTT
AATGATCTTCAGCAGATCGTGGTAAGCGCCCAGGCTTGCGTTAAATCTGTCTTCGACTCCGCTGATCTCC
ACGGAATCGAAGCATTCAATTTTCTTGAAGTAGTCCTCCTTCAGCTGCTTGACAGTCACTTTCCTGTTGG
TTTTAAACAGCAGATCCACGATTGCTTTCTTCTGCTCTCCTGACAGGAAGGCTGGCTTTCTCATGCCCTC
GGTGACGTATTTCACCTTTGTCAGTTCGTTATAGACAGTGAAATACTCGTACAGCAGGGAGTGCTTAGGC
AGCACTTTCTCATTGGGCAGGTTTTTGTCAAAATTAGTCATTCTCTCGATGAAGGACTGTGCAGAGGCGC
CCTTATCGACCACTTCCTCGAAGTTCCAAGGAGTAATGGTTTCCTCGGATTTGCGAGTCATCCAGGCAAA
TCTGCTGTTTCCGCGAGCCAGTGGACCCACATAGTAAGGGATTCTGAAGGTCAGAATTTTTTCGATCTTC
TCGCGGTTATCTTTCAGAAAGGGGTAGAAGTCTTCCTGGCGCCTCAGGATAGCGTGCAGCTCTCCCAGAT
GAATCTGGTGTGGGATGGAACCGTTATCAAATGTGCGCTGCTTCCTCAGCAGGTCCTCTCTATTCAGTTT
CACCAGCAGTTCCTCAGTTCCGTCCATCTTCTCCAGAATAGGTTTGATAAACTTGTAGAATTCCTCCTGT
GATGCGCCTCCGTCGATATAACCGGCGTAGCCGTTCTTGGACTGATCAAAGAAAATTTCCTTGTACTTCT
CTGGCAGCTGCTGCCTGACCAGAGCCTTCAGCAGGGTCAGATCCTGATGGTGCTCGTCATATCTCTTGAT
CATGCTGGCACTCAGAGGTGCTTTTGTAATCTCGCTGTTCACTCTCAGAATATCTGACAGCAGGATTGCG
TCGGACAGATTTTTGGCAGCCAGGAACAGGTCAGCGTACTGATCTCCGATCTGTGCCAGCAGGTTATCCA
GGTCATCGTCATATGTGTCCTTTGACAGCTGCAGTTTGGCGTCCTCAGCCAGATCAAAATTGCTTTTGAA
GTTAGGAGTCAGGCCCAGACTCAGAGCGATCAGATTTCCAAACAGACCGTTCCTCTTTTCTCCGGGCAGC
TGTGCAATCAGGTTCTCCAGTCTGCGTGACTTGGACAGCCTGGCTGACAGGATAGCTTTTGCGTCCACTC
TGGAAGCATTAATAGGGTTTTCCTCAAACAGCTGATTGTAAATCTGGACCAGCTGGATGAACAGCTTGTC
CACATCGGAATTGTCGGGGTTCAGATCGCCCTCGATCAGAAAATGACCCCTGAACTTAATCATGTGGGCC
AGAGCCAGATAGATCAGTCTCAGGTCGGCTTTATCAGTAGAGTCAGCCAGTTTCTTGCGCAGATGATAGA
TGGTTGGGTATTTTTCGTGATAGGCGACCTCGTCCACAATGTTTCCAAAGATAGGATGGCGCTCGTGTTT
CTTATCTTCCTCGACCAGGAAACTTTCCTCCAGCCTATGAAAGAATGAATCGTCCACCTTAGCCATTTCG
TTAGAGAAAATCTCCTGCAGGTAACAGATTCTATTCTTCCTTCTGGTATAGCGCCTTCTTGCTGTTCTTT
TCAGGCGTGTTGCTTCGGCAGTCTCTCCAGAACCGAACAGCAGGGCTCCAATCAGATTTTTCTTGATGCT
GTGCCTGTCGGTGTTACCCAGCACCTTAAATTTCTTGCTAGGGACCTTGTAGTCGTCTGTAATCACTGCC
CAACCCACGGAGTTAGTTCCAATATCCAGGCCGATGCTATACTTCTTATCCATGCTTCCCACCTTTCTCT
TCTTCTTAGGTGGAGAAGCCATGGTGGCGTCGACCTCGAGGGGGGGCCCGGTACCCAATTCGCCCTATAG
TGAGTCGTATTACGCGCGCTCACTGGCCGTCGTTTTACAAGCCTGCTTTTTTGTACAAACTTGCGTTCAA
CTATGTGTTAGCTTCAAAAAAGTATTCCCTTTGTGAATTTAGGTGATGTGCAAGAACTGACCAGTCGTCT
TGGCCAGCTGAAGATGTCAATGCCAAAGAAAAGACACAAAATGTATTTAAGGGGGTGGGAGGGGATTGCT
CTTCTCATATTGTTTTTTTTACCCAAACGATGAATTTATGCCTTTATAAAGTTCATTTGACGTCACCGGT
CCGATTCGACAAAAGCCTCTTTGAGACGATGGGTTACTAGTGTCTAAACTGAAACTGGCTTACGGCTAAC
TAACGTTTCATCTTTAGTTCCACTCATCCTGCATAAAACATTGTTTGTTCTCAGCATCCGGCATACAATC
ACTAGCACTGTTGGTCTAAAAACAAGACAGTTTAAGATGGAGTTATCTCTGAAATGTTGAAGAGCAAAAG
ATAGGAAAGAGAACTTTGTTGTCTGATGGGCCTTTGGTAATTGCATTTTTTTCTTAAGAGTTGAAATATT
GTGCACACGTATGTAAGTGCGCACAAACAAAATCACAGACGTACAGTTCATATTCAGATTCATATTCATT
TTTTTTTCTACAATGATGCCTCATGTACATCATCTTATTATCTTACGTGTCATTTACAGTCAAAAAAAAA
CTAGCTGGTTGAATAAAAGTAACTTTAAGTCAGAATTTGCCAGACGTATGAACACTTTGGGGCTTGATTG
TAAGTCTTTTTTTTTTTTTTGTTGTTGTTGGATGTACTGGCACAATTATCATCAGAGTAAATCAGTAACT
GTTGTGCATTTGCACAGAAAGCATAGAAATGAACTGTAGTTAAAAAAGCTAACAATCATAAACAAAGTAG
CATGTGCATATACTGTACTGAATTTTTTTTAAATAATAATTGACATAATCACTGGTTGTAATGTGTAAAA
AATGAGTCTGCCTTAACCCAACTTCCACTCTAAATTGTGTGTTGATGCTCATTTCCCAAAAGGGCTGAAT
TACGATAGAAAAGATAAGTCAACAGTTTGTTGTCTCTGCATTGTTTGAGTTGACTACATCTTGAGCAAAT
GTAGCTATTGTAAAATGGGGATGAGTATGTGGTACAGAGAACCATCTCGTCAATGGAGTGGAAACTGCAT
TAACATAGAGAGATAGAGAGAACAGCTGTGTCTAGGCATGGGGTATAAGATTCTGATGGTATGATAACCT
TTGATAAAAATATCACAGTTTGATGGTATTGTGATTGCCACTCTAAAATATATTATTTTTTTTAATGTCT
TAGTAAAAAACAAAAACTTTAAACATAATATATTTTATTTTGAGAAACATTGAAAAAATATTTTGGAACA
GAAAACATGTCAAGCTTAATAATTTCAATGAATGATCGACTTCTGCTGTCTTCATTAGTTTCAAAAACAG
ATTTCTTTACAATTTAAAAAGCATTTTTGTATCTCTTTTCTGCTGAAAATGCTGTTGTCCTAAAAAACAA
AAAAATAAAAAATAAATAAAAAATCTTAAATATACCTTAGGAACGGTATAGCAGAAAATATTGGTGGTTT
TAAACCCTTGACTTTTTCAAACCGGGGTATACCTTGAAAACGGTTATCGTCCTATGCCTAGCTTTGTCAA
CAACCAAAAAGCAACTTTATTAACATCTTAAGGCAAGTTTAAAGGCAACATCTAAAACAGAATGAACGGT
TGGAGTTTAGTGAAGTTTATTTATAAACTAATTTCGAGAGAATCACGTGCTTATGACTGACTACAGCTGG
TCCCACATTAGCCTATGTATGATTCACCAATCAGACAATTCCTAACTCATCATAGGCCGCCAGAGTTCCT
TTCATTTCCTCGAAAGAGCGGCACAGCAGCCCAGTTGTTAGCACTCACAACTTTTCTATACAAAGTTGAT
AGCTTGGCGTAATCATGGTCATAGCTGTTTCCTGCTCGAGGGCCCATCTGGCCTGTGTTTCAGACACCAG
GGAGTCTCTGCTCACGTTTCCTGCTATTTGCAGCCTCTCTATCAAGACTAATACACCTCTTCCCGCATCG
GCTGCCTGTGAGAGGCTTTTCAGCACTGCAGGATTGCTTTTCAGCCCCAAAAGAGCTAGGCTTGACACTA
ACAATTTTGAGAATCAGCTTCTACTGAAGTTAAATCTGAGGTTTTACAACTTTGAGTAGCGTGTACTGGC
ATTAGATTGTCTGTCTTATAGTTTGATAATTAAATACAAACAGTTCTAAAGCAGGATAAAACCTTGTATG
CATTTCATTTAATGTTTTTTGAGATTAAAAGCTTAAACAAGAATCTCTAGTTTTCTTTCTTGCTTTTACT
TTTACTTCCTTAATACTCAAGTACAATTTTAATGGAGTACTTTTTTACTTTTACTCAAGTAAGATTCTAG
CCAGATACTTTTACTTTTAATTGAGTAAAATTTTCCCTAAGTACTTGTACTTTCACTTGAGTAAAATTTT
TGAGTACTTTTTACACCTCTGTCAAGAACTCCTGGACAAACCTCTGACCTGTGTGGAACAGAGTGGATAT
GGGTGTCTGAACAGATATTCACGTCTTTTGCAGATCAGAGGGCATTTCTGGTGTTGTGCAATGACCTGGG
TCCAACAGGTAGGCGTACTCGTATCCAAGAGCATTGTTGGACAGGAGGTAGTCTCCATTCCTATAAAGAG
GAAGGAATGGCACCATGTAGTAGCCGTCATTGTGGCCAATTGGTGCATTGGTACGTGGGTAGATGGACCG
GGGAGGCTGATGAGTTCTTAGCCAGC
[32 nt withheld, positions 15287-15318]
CCTTTGACGTTGGAGTCCACGTTCTTT
[37 nt withheld, positions 15346-15382]
ACCCTATCTCGGTCTATTCTTTTGATTTATAAGGGATTTTGCCGATTTCGGCCTATTGGTTAAAAAATGA
GCTGATTTAACAAAAATTTAACGCGAATTTTAACAAAATATTAACGCTTACAATTTAGGTGG
Features (pLannotate 1.2.2; 26 found; start..end, strand, type, name):
     20..124     +  promoter       AmpR promoter: bla
    125..985     +  CDS            AmpR: β-lactamase; bla; confers resistance to ampicillin, carbenicillin, and related antibiotics
   1156..1744    +  rep_origin     ori: high-copy-number ColE1/pMB1/pBR322/pUC origin of replication
   1927..2019    +  CDS            lacI (fragment): lac repressor; lacI; The lac repressor binds to the lac operator to inhibit transcription in E. coli. This inhibition can be relieved by adding lactose or isopropyl-β-D-thiogalactopyranoside (IPTG).
   2032..2053    +  protein_bind   CAP binding site: CAP binding activates transcription in the presence of cAMP. E. coli catabolite activator protein
   2068..2098    +  promoter       lac promoter: promoter for the E. coli lac operon
   2102..2124    +  protein_bind   lac operator (fragment): The lac repressor binds to the lac operator to inhibit transcription in E. coli. This inhibition can be relieved by adding lactose or isopropyl-β-D-thiogalactopyranoside (IPTG). lac repressor encoded by lacI
   2167..2185    +  promoter       T3 promoter: promoter for bacteriophage T3 RNA polymerase
   2198..2238    +  misc_feature   MCS (fragment): pBluescript multiple cloning site
   4921..6126    +  CDS            MITF (fragment): MITF_HUMAN - Also known as BHLHE32. Experimental evidence at protein level: Swiss-Prot protein existence level 1. Transcription factor that regulates the expression of genes with essential roles in cell differentiation, proliferation and survival. Binds to M-boxes (5'-TCATGTG-3') and symmetrical DNA sequences (E-boxes) (5'-CACGTG-3') found in the promoters of target genes, such as BCL2 and tyrosinase (TYR). Plays an important role in melanocyte development by regulating the expression of tyrosinase (TYR) and tyrosinase-related protein 1 (TYRP1). Plays a critical role in the differentiation of
   7156..7239    +  CDS            large T antigen (fragment): large T antigen from SV40 (simian virus 40)
   7262..7396    +  polyA_signal   SV40 poly(A) signal: SV40 polyadenylation signal
   7781..7856    +  misc_RNA       gRNA scaffold: guide RNA scaffold for the Streptococcus pyogenes CRISPR/Cas9 system
   7869..7889    -  CDS            lacZα (fragment): LacZα fragment of β-galactosidase; lacZ fragment
   7976..8110    +  polyA_signal   SV40 poly(A) signal: SV40 polyadenylation signal
   8113..8133    +  protein_bind   attB2: mutant version of attB; core recombination site for the Gateway® BP reaction BP Clonase™
   8165..8183    +  promoter       T3 promoter: promoter for bacteriophage T3 RNA polymerase
   8196..8225    +  misc_feature   MCS (fragment): pBluescript multiple cloning site
   8273..12373   -  CDS            cas9: CAS9_STRP1 - Also known as csn1 From Streptococcus pyogenes serotype M1.
  12418..12445   +  misc_feature   MCS (fragment): pBluescript multiple cloning site
  12454..12472   -  promoter       T7 promoter: promoter for bacteriophage T7 RNA polymerase
  12480..12500   +  CDS            lacZα (fragment): LacZα fragment of β-galactosidase; lacZ fragment
  12503..12523   -  protein_bind   attB1: mutant version of attB; core recombination site for the Gateway® BP reaction BP Clonase™
  14398..14418   -  protein_bind   attB4: mutant version of attB; core recombination site for the Gateway® BP reaction BP Clonase™
  15000..15287   -  CDS            tyr (fragment) (sequence partly withheld): TYRO_ORYLA - Also known as tyro. Experimental evidence at transcript level: Swiss-Prot protein existence level 2. This is a copper-containing oxidase that functions in the formation of pigments such as melanins and other polyphenolic compounds. From Oryzias latipes (Japanese rice fish) (Japanese killifish).
  15287..15508   +  rep_origin     M13 ori (fragment) (sequence partly withheld): M13 bacteriophage origin of replication; arrow indicates direction of (+) strand synthesis
