[The description below was written by a language model from this plasmid's Addgene catalogue record and pLannotate feature annotations shown in this document.]
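Description:
MiniCoopR U6:gRNA cdkn2a, mitfa:Cas9 is a 15.5 kb Tol2 transposon-based CRISPR vector for melanocyte-restricted gene inactivation in zebrafish. It is built on the MiniCoopR backbone and assembled by Gateway cloning, which accounts for the attB4, attB1 and attB2 sites in the sequence. In bacteria it is maintained as a high-copy plasmid through a ColE1/pUC-type origin and selected with ampicillin via the bla gene. Leftover pBluescript elements (lac promoter/operator, T3 and T7 promoters, MCS fragments, a partial M13 origin) are carried over from the parental vectors.

The payload has three functional parts. The first is an mitfa minigene, annotated by homology to human MITF and followed by an SV40 polyadenylation signal. It expresses zebrafish mitfa, the master transcription factor for melanocyte development. The second is a guide RNA cassette. By the construct name it is U6-driven, though the automated annotation marks only the S. pyogenes gRNA scaffold and not the U6 promoter. It carries a spacer targeting zebrafish cdkn2a. The third is a reverse-oriented S. pyogenes Cas9 coding sequence lying between attB1 and attB2. The unannotated segment between attB4 and attB1 is positioned to be the mitfa promoter named in the title, which would confine nuclease expression to melanocytes. The Tol2 arms are not labelled either, although a short hit to medaka tyrosinase probably reflects Tol2-derived sequence.

In the general MiniCoopR design, which the record itself does not spell out, the minigene rescues melanocytes in mitfa-deficient embryos. Every rescued pigment cell therefore also carries the linked Cas9 and guide. Here this gives melanocyte-specific loss of the tumour suppressor cdkn2a, and the associated publication concerns zebrafish modelling of melanoma drivers.
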