Addgene plasmid #118842: MiniCoopR U6:gRNA cdkn2a, mitfa:Cas9
Purpose: Targets cdkn2a and expresses zebrafish mitfa specifically in zebrafish melanocytes
Depositing lab: Leonard Zon. Depositing organization: Boston Children's Hospital. Publication: Human tumor genomics and zebrafish modeling identify SPRED1 loss as a driver of mucosal melanoma. Ablain J, Xu M, Rothschild H, Jordan RC, Mito JK, Daniels BH, Bell CF, Joseph NM, Wu H, Bastian BC, Zon LI, Yeh I. Science. 2018 Nov 1. pii: science.aau6509. doi: 10.1126/science.aau6509. PubMed 30385465.
Backbone
  Vector backbone: MiniCoopR
  Vector type: CRISPR ; Tol2
Growth in bacteria
  Bacterial resistance: Ampicillin, 100 μg/mL
  Growth temperature: 37°C
  Growth strain: DH5alpha
  Copy number: High Copy
Gene/Insert
  Gene/Insert name: cdkn2a gRNA
  gRNA/shRNA sequence: GTTCTGGCAGCGTCGTGCAG
  Species: D. rerio (zebrafish)
  Entrez Gene: LOC100329528
  Cloning method: Gateway Cloning
Terms and licenses: Academic/Nonprofit Terms; Industry Terms: Not Available to Industry
How to cite: MiniCoopR U6:gRNA cdkn2a, mitfa:Cas9 was a gift from Leonard Zon (Addgene plasmid # 118842 ; http://n2t.net/addgene:118842 ; RRID:Addgene_118842)
